Addgene plasmid #224251: pJExpress401-KDAC4 CD
Purpose: Expresses human KDAC4 (HDAC4) catalytic domain in E. coli
Depositing lab: Terry Watt. Depositing organization: Xavier University of Louisiana. Publication: Purification of metal-dependent lysine deacetylases with consistently high activity. Toro TB, Painter RG, Haynes RA, Glotser EY, Bratton MR, Bryant JR, Nichols KA, Matthew-Onabanjo AN, Matthew AN, Bratcher DR, Perry CD, Watt TJ. Protein Expr Purif. 2018 Jan;141:1-6. doi: 10.1016/j.pep.2017.08.009. Epub 2017 Aug 24. PubMed 28843507.
Backbone
  Vector backbone: pJExpress401
  Backbone manufacturer: DNA 2.0
  Backbone size w/o insert (bp): 3936
  Total vector size (bp): 5292
  Vector type: Bacterial Expression
Growth in bacteria
  Bacterial resistance: Kanamycin, 50 μg/mL
  Growth temperature: 37°C
  Growth strain: DH5alpha
  Copy number: High Copy
Gene/Insert
  Gene/Insert name: KDAC4 (alt name: HDAC4)
  Species: H. sapiens (human)
  Insert size (bp): 1356
  Mutation: Only includes residues 648-1083 (catalytic domain).
  Entrez Gene: HDAC4 (a.k.a. AHO3, BDMR, HA6116, HD4, HDAC-4, HDAC-A, HDACA, NEDCHF, NEDCHID)
  Promoter: T5
  Tag / fusion protein: TEV-cleavable His6 (C terminal on insert)
  Cloning method: Restriction Enzyme; 5′ cloning site NheI (not destroyed); 3′ cloning site XhoI (not destroyed)
  Sequencing primers: 5′ CTCGAAAATAATAAAGGGAAAATCAG; 3′ TGGTAGTGTGGGGACTC
Terms and licenses: Academic/Nonprofit Terms; Industry Terms
Depositor comments: Codon optimized for bacterial expression. Catalytic domain only.
How to cite: pJExpress401-KDAC4 CD was a gift from Terry Watt (Addgene plasmid # 224251 ; http://n2t.net/addgene:224251 ; RRID:Addgene_224251)
