[The description below was written by a language model from this plasmid's Addgene catalogue record and pLannotate feature annotations shown in this document.]
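Description:
pJExpress401-KDAC4 CD is a 5,292 bp bacterial expression plasmid built on the commercial pJExpress401 backbone and designed to produce the catalytic domain of human lysine deacetylase 4 (KDAC4, also known as HDAC4) in E. coli. It replicates from a high-copy ColE1/pUC-type origin and is selected with kanamycin through an aminoglycoside phosphotransferase (KanR) gene that the annotation places downstream of a fragment of the bla (AmpR) promoter. The plasmid also carries its own lacI gene with its native promoter, so the lac repressor is supplied in cis rather than depending on the host strain.

The insert is a 1,356 bp codon-optimized fragment encoding only residues 648–1083 of HDAC4, cloned between NheI and XhoI sites that both remain intact. Transcription is driven by a T5 promoter, which is recognized by the host E. coli RNA polymerase and so does not need a T7 polymerase-expressing strain. The feature table does not annotate the promoter itself, but it shows three lac operators, one of them the tight-binding symmetric version, clustered just upstream of the coding sequence. This is consistent with LacI-repressed, IPTG-inducible expression. The protein carries a C-terminal His6 tag that can be removed with TEV protease, allowing metal-affinity purification followed by tag cleavage. The tag is listed in the catalogue fields but not annotated separately in the feature table. Fragments of the rrnB T1 and T2 terminators flank the expression region.

The associated publication concerns purification of metal-dependent lysine deacetylases with consistently high activity, so the construct is intended for producing recombinant HDAC4 catalytic domain for purification and enzymatic study.
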