Features (pLannotate 1.2.2; 14 found; start..end, strand, type, name):
     86..674     +  rep_origin     ori: high-copy-number ColE1/pMB1/pBR322/pUC origin of replication
    899..916     +  terminator     rrnB T2 terminator (fragment): transcription terminator T2 from the E. coli rrnB gene
    941..960     -  CDS            lacZα (fragment): LacZα fragment of β-galactosidase; lacZ fragment
   1417..1433    +  protein_bind   lac operator: The lac repressor binds to the lac operator to inhibit transcription in E. coli. This inhibition can be relieved by adding lactose or isopropyl-β-D-thiogalactopyranoside (IPTG). lac repressor encoded by lacI
   1478..1494    +  protein_bind   lac operator: The lac repressor binds to the lac operator to inhibit transcription in E. coli. This inhibition can be relieved by adding lactose or isopropyl-β-D-thiogalactopyranoside (IPTG). lac repressor encoded by lacI
   1508..1527    +  protein_bind   lac operator (symmetric): The lac repressor binds to the lac operator to inhibit transcription in E. coli. This inhibition can be relieved by adding lactose or isopropyl-β-D-thiogalactopyranoside (IPTG). The symmetric lac operator was optimized for tight binding of lac repressor. lac repressor encoded by lacI
   1586..2896    +  CDS            HDAC4 (fragment): HDAC4_HUMAN - Also known as KIAA0288. Experimental evidence at protein level: Swiss-Prot protein existence level 1. Responsible for the deacetylation of lysine residues on the N-terminal part of the core histones (H2A, H2B, H3 and H4). Histone deacetylation gives a tag for epigenetic repression and plays an important role in transcriptional regulation, cell cycle progression and developmental events. Histone deacetylases act via the formation of large multiprotein complexes. Involved in muscle maturation via its interaction with the myocyte enhancer factors such as MEF2A, MEF2C and MEF2D. Invo
   2977..3017    -  terminator     rrnB T1 terminator (fragment): transcription terminator T1 from the E. coli rrnB gene
   3019..3134    -  ncRNA          5S rRNA: Accession: RF00001 - 5S ribosomal RNA
   3165..3189    +  CDS            KanR (fragment): aminoglycoside phosphotransferase; aph(3')-Ia; confers resistance to kanamycin in bacteria or G418 (Geneticin®) in eukaryotes
   3219..3315    +  promoter       AmpR promoter (fragment): bla
   3318..4127    +  CDS            KanR: aminoglycoside phosphotransferase; aph(3')-Ia; confers resistance to kanamycin in bacteria or G418 (Geneticin®) in eukaryotes
   4136..4209    +  promoter       lacI promoter (fragment): lacI
   4210..5289    +  CDS            lacI: LACI_ECOLI - Experimental evidence at protein level: Swiss-Prot protein existence level 1. Repressor of the lactose operon. Binds allolactose as an inducer. From Escherichia coli (strain K12).
>Addgene plasmid #224251 | pJExpress401-KDAC4 CD | addgene full sequence | sequence record 447911 | Addgene NGS Result
CTCATGACCAAAATCCCTTAACGTGAGTTACGCGCGCGTCGTTCCACTGAGCGTCAGACCCCGTAGAAAA
GATCAAAGGATCTTCTTGAGATCCTTTTTTTCTGCGCGTAATCTGCTGCTTGCAAACAAAAAAACCACCG
CTACCAGCGGTGGTTTGTTTGCCGGATCAAGAGCTACCAACTCTTTTTCCGAAGGTAACTGGCTTCAGCA
GAGCGCAGATACCAAATACTGTTCTTCTAGTGTAGCCGTAGTTAGCCCACCACTTCAAGAACTCTGTAGC
ACCGCCTACATACCTCGCTCTGCTAATCCTGTTACCAGTGGCTGCTGCCAGTGGCGATAAGTCGTGTCTT
ACCGGGTTGGACTCAAGACGATAGTTACCGGATAAGGCGCAGCGGTCGGGCTGAACGGGGGGTTCGTGCA
CACAGCCCAGCTTGGAGCGAACGACCTACACCGAACTGAGATACCTACAGCGTGAGCTATGAGAAAGCGC
CACGCTTCCCGAAGGGAGAAAGGCGGACAGGTATCCGGTAAGCGGCAGGGTCGGAACAGGAGAGCGCACG
AGGGAGCTTCCAGGGGGAAACGCCTGGTATCTTTATAGTCCTGTCGGGTTTCGCCACCTCTGACTTGAGC
GTCGATTTTTGTGATGCTCGTCAGGGGGGCGGAGCCTATGGAAAAACGCCAGCAACGCGGCCTTTTTACG
GTTCCTGGCCTTTTGCTGGCCTTTTGCTCACATGTTCTTTCCTGCGTTATCCCCTGATTCTGTGGATAAC
CGTATTACCGCCTTTGAGTGAGCTGATACCGCTCGCCGCAGCCGAACGACCGAGCGCAGCGAGTCAGTGA
GCGAGGAAGCGGAAGGCGAGAGTAGGGAACTGCCAGGCATCAAACTAAGCAGAAGGCCCCTGACGGATGG
CCTTTTTGCGTTTCTACAAACTCTTTCTGTGTTGTAAAACGACGGCCAGTCTTAAGCTCGGGCCCCCTGG
GCGGTTCTGATAACGAGTAATCGTTAATCCGCAAATAACGTAAAAACCCGCTTCGGCGGGTTTTTTTATG
GGGGGAGTTTAGGGAAAGAGCATTTGTCAGAATATTTAAGGGCGCCTGTCACTTTGCTTGATATATGAGA
ATTATTTAACCTTATAAATGAGAAAAAAGCAACGCACTTTAAATAAGATACGTTGCTTTTTCGATTGATG
AACACCTATAATTAAACTATTCATCTATTATTTATGATTTTTTGTATATACAATATTTCTAGTTTGTTAA
AGAGAATTAAGAAAATAAATCTCGAAAATAATAAAGGGAAAATCAGTTTTTGATATCAAAATTATACATG
TCAACGATAATACAAAATATAATACAAACTATAAGATGTTATCAGTATTTATTATGCATTTAGAATAAAT
TTTGTGTCGCCCTTAATTGTGAGCGGATAACAATTACGAGCTTCATGCACAGTGAAATCATGAAAAATTT
ATTTGCTTTGTGAGCGGATAACAATTATAATATGTGGAATTGTGAGCGCTCACAATTCCACAACGGTTTC
CCTCTAGAAATAATTTTGTTTAACTTTTAGGAGGTAAAACATATGACGAAACCGCGCTTCACCACCGGCC
TGGTCTACGACACCCTGATGCTGAAGCACCAATGCACATGTGGCAGCAGCAGCTCTCACCCGGAGCACGC
AGGCCGTATCCAATCCATTTGGTCCCGCCTGCAGGAAACGGGCCTGCGCGGCAAGTGCGAATGCATTCGT
GGCCGTAAAGCTACCCTGGAAGAGTTGCAGACTGTGCACTCCGAGGCACACACCTTGTTGTATGGTACGA
ATCCGCTGAACCGCCAGAAACTGGACTCCAAGAAACTGTTGGGCAGCCTGGCTAGCGTTTTCGTGCGCCT
GCCGTGTGGTGGTGTTGGCGTCGACTCTGACACGATCTGGAACGAGGTCCATAGCGCAGGTGCGGCACGT
CTGGCAGTGGGCTGCGTTGTGGAGCTGGTGTTTAAGGTTGCGACCGGTGAGCTGAAGAATGGTTTTGCGG
TGGTGCGTCCGCCAGGTCACCATGCTGAAGAAAGCACCCCGATGGGTTTCTGTTACTTTAACAGCGTGGC
CGTTGCGGCCAAACTGCTGCAACAACGTCTGAGCGTCAGCAAAATCCTGATCGTCGACTGGGATGTCCAT
CACGGTAACGGTACGCAGCAGGCCTTCTATTCTGATCCGAGCGTCCTGTATATGAGCCTGCACCGTTACG
ACGACGGCAATTTCTTTCCGGGCAGCGGTGCGCCGGATGAAGTTGGTACCGGTCCGGGTGTGGGCTTTAA
TGTGAACATGGCCTTTACCGGTGGTCTGGACCCTCCGATGGGTGATGCAGAATACCTGGCGGCGTTCCGC
ACGGTTGTAATGCCGATCGCGAGCGAGTTCGCACCGGATGTTGTCCTGGTTAGCTCTGGCTTCGACGCGG
TGGAGGGTCATCCGACGCCTCTGGGTGGTTACAACCTGAGCGCGCGTTGTTTTGGTTATCTGACCAAGCA
ACTGATGGGTTTGGCGGGTGGTCGTATCGTGCTGGCGCTGGAGGGTGGTCATGATCTGACCGCGATTTGC
GATGCTAGCGAGGCGTGTGTGAGCGCCCTGCTGGGCAATGAGCTGGATCCGTTGCCGGAAAAAGTTCTGC
AGCAGCGTCCGAATGCGAACGCCGTTCGTTCGATGGAGAAAGTTATGGAGATTCATAGCAAGTACTGGCG
TTGTTTGCAGCGCACTACGAGCACCGCTGGCCGTAGCCTGATTGAGGCGCAAACCTGCGAAAACGAGGAA
GCCGAAACCGTTACGGCAATGGCAAGCTTGAGCGTCGGCGTCAAACCAGCGGAGAAGCGCCCTGACGAAG
AGCCGATGGAGGAAGAACCGCCGCTGGAAAATCTGTATTTCCAAGGTCATCATCACCACCACCATTAACT
CGAGCCCCAAGGGCGACACCCCCTAATTAGCCCGGGCGAAAGGCCCAGTCTTTCGACTGAGCCTTTCGTT
TTATTTGATGCCTGGCAGTTCCCTACTCTCGCATGGGGAGTCCCCACACTACCATCGGCGCTACGGCGTT
TCACTTCTGAGTTCGGCATGGGGTCAGGTGGGACCACCGCGCTACTGCCGCCAGGCAAACAAGGGGTGTT
ATGAGCCATATTCAGGTATAAATGGGCTCGCGATAATGTTCAGAATTGGTTAATTGGTTGTAACACTGAC
CCCTATTTGTTTATTTTTCTAAATACATTCAAATATGTATCCGCTCATGAGACAATAACCCTGATAAATG
CTTCAATAATATTGAAAAAGGAAGAATATGAGCCATATTCAACGGGAAACGTCGAGGCCGCGATTAAATT
CCAACATGGATGCTGATTTATATGGGTATAAATGGGCTCGCGATAATGTCGGGCAATCAGGTGCGACAAT
CTATCGCTTGTATGGGAAGCCCGATGCGCCAGAGTTGTTTCTGAAACATGGCAAAGGTAGCGTTGCCAAT
GATGTTACAGATGAGATGGTCAGACTAAACTGGCTGACGGAATTTATGCCACTTCCGACCATCAAGCATT
TTATCCGTACTCCTGATGATGCATGGTTACTCACCACTGCGATCCCCGGAAAAACAGCGTTCCAGGTATT
AGAAGAATATCCTGATTCAGGTGAAAATATTGTTGATGCGCTGGCAGTGTTCCTGCGCCGGTTGCACTCG
ATTCCTGTTTGTAATTGTCCTTTTAACAGCGATCGCGTATTTCGCCTCGCTCAGGCGCAATCACGAATGA
ATAACGGTTTGGTTGATGCGAGTGATTTTGATGACGAGCGTAATGGCTGGCCTGTTGAACAAGTCTGGAA
AGAAATGCATAAACTTTTGCCATTCTCACCGGATTCAGTCGTCACTCATGGTGATTTCTCACTTGATAAC
CTTATTTTTGACGAGGGGAAATTAATAGGTTGTATTGATGTTGGACGAGTCGGAATCGCAGACCGATACC
AGGATCTTGCCATCCTATGGAACTGCCTCGGTGAGTTTTCTCCTTCATTACAGAAACGGCTTTTTCAAAA
ATATGGTATTGATAATCCTGATATGAATAAATTGCAATTTCATTTGATGCTCGATGAGTTTTTCTAAGCG
GCGCGCCATCGAATGGCGCAAAACCTTTCGCGGTATGGCATGATAGCGCCCGGAAGAGAGTCAATTCAGG
GTGGTGAATATGAAACCAGTAACGTTATACGATGTCGCAGAGTATGCCGGTGTCTCTTATCAGACCGTTT
CCCGCGTGGTGAACCAGGCCAGCCACGTTTCTGCGAAAACGCGGGAAAAAGTGGAAGCGGCGATGGCGGA
GCTGAATTACATTCCCAACCGCGTGGCACAACAACTGGCGGGCAAACAGTCGTTGCTGATTGGCGTTGCC
ACCTCCAGTCTGGCCCTGCACGCGCCGTCGCAAATTGTCGCGGCGATTAAATCTCGCGCCGATCAACTGG
GTGCCAGCGTGGTGGTGTCGATGGTAGAACGAAGCGGCGTCGAAGCCTGTAAAGCGGCGGTGCACAATCT
TCTCGCGCAACGCGTCAGTGGGCTGATCATTAACTATCCGCTGGATGACCAGGATGCCATTGCTGTGGAA
GCTGCCTGCACTAATGTTCCGGCGTTATTTCTTGATGTCTCTGACCAGACACCCATCAACAGTATTATTT
TCTCCCATGAGGACGGTACGCGACTGGGCGTGGAGCATCTGGTCGCATTGGGTCACCAGCAAATCGCGCT
GTTAGCGGGCCCATTAAGTTCTGTCTCGGCGCGTCTGCGTCTGGCTGGCTGGCATAAATATCTCACTCGC
AATCAAATTCAGCCGATAGCGGAACGGGAAGGCGACTGGAGTGCCATGTCCGGTTTTCAACAAACCATGC
AAATGCTGAATGAGGGCATCGTTCCCACTGCGATGCTGGTTGCCAACGATCAGATGGCGCTGGGCGCAAT
GCGCGCCATTACCGAGTCCGGGCTGCGCGTTGGTGCGGATATCTCGGTAGTGGGATACGACGATACCGAA
GATAGCTCATGTTATATCCCGCCGTTAACCACCATCAAACAGGATTTTCGCCTGCTGGGGCAAACCAGCG
TGGACCGCTTGCTGCAACTCTCTCAGGGCCAGGCGGTGAAGGGCAATCAGCTGTTGCCAGTCTCACTGGT
GAAAAGAAAAACCACCCTGGCGCCCAATACGCAAACCGCCTCTCCCCGCGCGTTGGCCGATTCATTAATG
CAGCTGGCACGACAGGTTTCCCGACTGGAAAGCGGGCAGTGA
